Addgene plasmid #107796: pSpCAS9n(BB)-2A-puro DNM1, B
Purpose: gRNA vector for knock-in gene editing at human DNM1 locus
Depositing lab: Sandra Schmid. Depositing organization: University of Texas Southwestern Medical Center. Publication: A noncanonical role for dynamin-1 in regulating early stages of clathrin-mediated endocytosis in non-neuronal cells. Srinivasan S, Burckhardt CJ, Bhave M, Chen Z, Chen PH, Wang X, Danuser G, Schmid SL. PLoS Biol. 2018 Apr 18;16(4):e2005377. doi: 10.1371/journal.pbio.2005377. eCollection 2018 Apr. PubMed 29668686.
Backbone
  Vector backbone: PX459, pSpCAS9n(BB)-2A-puro
  Backbone manufacturer: Feng Zhang (Addgene plasmid # 48139)
  Backbone size w/o insert (bp): 9200
  Vector type: Mammalian Expression, CRISPR
  Selectable markers: Puromycin
Growth in bacteria
  Bacterial resistance: Ampicillin, 100 μg/mL
  Growth temperature: 37°C
  Growth strain: DH5alpha
  Copy number: High Copy
Gene/Insert
  Gene/Insert name: gRNA targeting human DNM1
  gRNA/shRNA sequence: GAGTAGGGGCTGAATGCGGC
  Species: H. sapiens (human), Synthetic
  Insert size (bp): 20
  Cloning method: Restriction Enzyme; 5′ cloning site Bbsl1 (unknown if destroyed); 3′ cloning site Bbsl1 (unknown if destroyed)
  Sequencing primers: 5′ U6
Terms and licenses: Academic/Nonprofit Terms; Industry Terms: Not Available to Industry
Depositor comments: Created using DNA assembly in yeast
How to cite: pSpCAS9n(BB)-2A-puro DNM1, B was a gift from Sandra Schmid (Addgene plasmid # 107796 ; http://n2t.net/addgene:107796 ; RRID:Addgene_107796)
