[The description below was written by a language model from this plasmid's Addgene catalogue record and pLannotate feature annotations shown in this document.]
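Description:
pSpCAS9n(BB)-2A-puro DNM1, B is a mammalian-expression CRISPR plasmid that delivers both a single guide RNA against the human DNM1 (dynamin-1) locus and Streptococcus pyogenes Cas9 from one vector. It was built for knock-in gene editing at DNM1. A 20-nt synthetic spacer was placed at the BbsI cloning sites between the human U6 RNA polymerase III promoter and the S. pyogenes gRNA scaffold, so that U6 transcribes a complete sgRNA. The depositor notes that the plasmid was created by DNA assembly in yeast.

Downstream, a hybrid promoter made of the CMV enhancer, chicken β-actin promoter and a hybrid intron drives the Cas9 coding sequence. The annotation tool splits this sequence into overlapping N- and C-terminal portions, but it appears to be one continuous ORF followed by a nucleoplasmin nuclear localization signal. The puromycin N-acetyltransferase gene comes next. According to the construct name it is linked through a 2A peptide, although the 2A is not annotated in the feature table. This arrangement lets transfected cells be enriched with puromycin from the same transcript, which ends at a bGH polyadenylation signal.

The name "Cas9n" implies the nickase form, normally used in pairs of offset guides, and the "B" suffix may mark one of a pair. However, the record also cites PX459 as the backbone, which is ordinarily the wild-type nuclease. The feature table does not resolve which variant is present.

An AAV2 ITR remnant and an f1 origin lie in the backbone. Propagation in E. coli relies on a high-copy ColE1/pUC origin and ampicillin resistance.
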