Features (pLannotate 1.2.2; 19 found; start..end, strand, type, name):
      1..241     +  promoter       U6 promoter: RNA polymerase III promoter for human U6 snRNA
    271..346     +  misc_RNA       gRNA scaffold: guide RNA scaffold for the Streptococcus pyogenes CRISPR/Cas9 system
    353..396     +  misc_RNA       gRNA scaffold (fragment): guide RNA scaffold for the Streptococcus pyogenes CRISPR/Cas9 system
    443..728     +  enhancer       CMV enhancer: human cytomegalovirus immediate early enhancer; contains an 18-bp deletion relative to the standard CMV enhancer
    730..981     +  promoter       chicken β-actin promoter: contains a 21-bp deletion relative to the standard chicken β-actin promoter
    982..1209    +  intron         hybrid intron: hybrid between chicken β-actin (CBA) and minute virus of mice (MMV) introns (Gray et al., 2011)
   1347..3062    +  CDS            Cas9(N): N-terminal portion of Streptococcus pyogenes Cas9 (Zetsche et al., 2015)
   2949..5447    +  CDS            Cas9(C): C-terminal portion of Streptococcus pyogenes Cas9 (Zetsche et al., 2015)
   5448..5495    +  CDS            nucleoplasmin NLS: bipartite nuclear localization signal from nucleoplasmin
   5565..6164    +  CDS            PuroR (fragment): puromycin N-acetyltransferase; pac from Streptomyces; confers resistance to puromycin
   6198..6309    +  polyA_signal   bGH poly(A) signal: bovine growth hormone polyadenylation signal
   6414..6554    +  repeat_region  AAV2 ITR: inverted terminal repeat of adeno-associated virus serotype 2 inverted
   6559..6610    -  misc_feature   bom (fragment): basis of mobility region from pBR322
   6629..7084    +  rep_origin     f1 ori (sequence partly withheld): f1 bacteriophage origin of replication; arrow indicates direction of (+) strand synthesis
   7085..7134    -  misc_feature   bom (fragment): basis of mobility region from pBR322
   7236..7271    -  CDS            rop (fragment): Rop protein, which maintains plasmids at low copy number; rop
   7366..7470    +  promoter       AmpR promoter: bla
   7471..8331    +  CDS            AmpR: β-lactamase; bla; confers resistance to ampicillin, carbenicillin, and related antibiotics
   8502..9090    +  rep_origin     ori: high-copy-number ColE1/pMB1/pBR322/pUC origin of replication
>Addgene plasmid #107796 | pSpCAS9n(BB)-2A-puro DNM1, B | addgene full sequence | sequence record 209823 | Addgene NGS Result
GAGGGCCTATTTCCCATGATTCCTTCATATTTGCATATACGATACAAGGCTGTTAGAGAGATAATTGGAA
TTAATTTGACTGTAAACACAAAGATATTAGTACAAAATACGTGACGTAGAAAGTAATAATTTCTTGGGTA
GTTTGCAGTTTTAAAATTATGTTTTAAAATGGACTATCATATGCTTACCGTAACTTGAAAGTATTTCGAT
TTCTTGGCTTTATATATCTTGTGGAAAGGACGAAACACCGGAGTAGGGGCTGAATGCGGCGTTTTAGAGC
TAGAAATAGCAAGTTAAAATAAGGCTAGTCCGTTATCAACTTGAAAAAGTGGCACCGAGTCGGTGCTTTT
TTGTTTTAGAGCTAGAAATAGCAAGTTAAAATAAGGCTAGTCCGTTTTTAGCGCGTGCGCCAATTCTGCA
GACAAATGGCTCTAGAGGTACCCGTTACATAACTTACGGTAAATGGCCCGCCTGGCTGACCGCCCAACGA
CCCCCGCCCATTGACGTCAATAGTAACGCCAATAGGGACTTTCCATTGACGTCAATGGGTGGAGTATTTA
CGGTAAACTGCCCACTTGGCAGTACATCAAGTGTATCATATGCCAAGTACGCCCCCTATTGACGTCAATG
ACGGTAAATGGCCCGCCTGGCATTGTGCCCAGTACATGACCTTATGGGACTTTCCTACTTGGCAGTACAT
CTACGTATTAGTCATCGCTATTACCATGGTCGAGGTGAGCCCCACGTTCTGCTTCACTCTCCCCATCTCC
CCCCCCTCCCCACCCCCAATTTTGTATTTATTTATTTTTTAATTATTTTGTGCAGCGATGGGGGCGGGGG
GGGGGGGGGGGCGCGGGGCGGGGCGGGGCGAGGCGGAGAGGTGCGGCGGCAGCCAATCAGAGCGGCGCGC
TCCGAAAGTTTCCTTTTATGGCGAGGCGGCGGCGGCGGCGGCCCTATAAAAAGCGAAGCGCGCGGCGGGC
GGGAGTCGCTGCGCGCTGCCTTCGCCCCGTGCCCCGCTCCGCCGCCGCCTCGCGCCGCCCGCCCCGGCTC
TGACTGACCGCGTTACTCCCACAGGTGAGCGGGCGGGACGGCCCTTCTCCTCCGGGCTGTAATTAGCTGA
GCAAGAGGTAAGGGTTTAAGGGATGGTTGGTTGGTGGGGTATTAATGTTTAATTACCTGGAGCACCTGCC
TGAAATCACTTTTTTTCAGGTTGGACCGGTGCCACCATGGACTATAAGGACCACGACGGAGACTACAAGG
ATCATGATATTGATTACAAAGACGATGACGATAAGATGGCCCCAAAGAAGAAGCGGAAGGTCGGTATCCA
CGGAGTCCCAGCAGCCGACAAGAAGTACAGCATCGGCCTGGCCATCGGCACCAACTCTGTGGGCTGGGCC
GTGATCACCGACGAGTACAAGGTGCCCAGCAAGAAATTCAAGGTGCTGGGCAACACCGACCGGCACAGCA
TCAAGAAGAACCTGATCGGAGCCCTGCTGTTCGACAGCGGCGAAACAGCCGAGGCCACCCGGCTGAAGAG
AACCGCCAGAAGAAGATACACCAGACGGAAGAACCGGATCTGCTATCTGCAAGAGATCTTCAGCAACGAG
ATGGCCAAGGTGGACGACAGCTTCTTCCACAGACTGGAAGAGTCCTTCCTGGTGGAAGAGGATAAGAAGC
ACGAGCGGCACCCCATCTTCGGCAACATCGTGGACGAGGTGGCCTACCACGAGAAGTACCCCACCATCTA
CCACCTGAGAAAGAAACTGGTGGACAGCACCGACAAGGCCGACCTGCGGCTGATCTATCTGGCCCTGGCC
CACATGATCAAGTTCCGGGGCCACTTCCTGATCGAGGGCGACCTGAACCCCGACAACAGCGACGTGGACA
AGCTGTTCATCCAGCTGGTGCAGACCTACAACCAGCTGTTCGAGGAAAACCCCATCAACGCCAGCGGCGT
GGACGCCAAGGCCATCCTGTCTGCCAGACTGAGCAAGAGCAGACGGCTGGAAAATCTGATCGCCCAGCTG
CCCGGCGAGAAGAAGAATGGCCTGTTCGGCAACCTGATTGCCCTGAGCCTGGGCCTGACCCCCAACTTCA
AGAGCAACTTCGACCTGGCCGAGGATGCCAAACTGCAGCTGAGCAAGGACACCTACGACGACGACCTGGA
CAACCTGCTGGCCCAGATCGGCGACCAGTACGCCGACCTGTTTCTGGCCGCCAAGAACCTGTCCGACGCC
ATCCTGCTGAGCGACATCCTGAGAGTGAACACCGAGATCACCAAGGCCCCCCTGAGCGCCTCTATGATCA
AGAGATACGACGAGCACCACCAGGACCTGACCCTGCTGAAAGCTCTCGTGCGGCAGCAGCTGCCTGAGAA
GTACAAAGAGATTTTCTTCGACCAGAGCAAGAACGGCTACGCCGGCTACATTGACGGCGGAGCCAGCCAG
GAAGAGTTCTACAAGTTCATCAAGCCCATCCTGGAAAAGATGGACGGCACCGAGGAACTGCTCGTGAAGC
TGAACAGAGAGGACCTGCTGCGGAAGCAGCGGACCTTCGACAACGGCAGCATCCCCCACCAGATCCACCT
GGGAGAGCTGCACGCCATTCTGCGGCGGCAGGAAGATTTTTACCCATTCCTGAAGGACAACCGGGAAAAG
ATCGAGAAGATCCTGACCTTCCGCATCCCCTACTACGTGGGCCCTCTGGCCAGGGGAAACAGCAGATTCG
CCTGGATGACCAGAAAGAGCGAGGAAACCATCACCCCCTGGAACTTCGAGGAAGTGGTGGACAAGGGCGC
TTCCGCCCAGAGCTTCATCGAGCGGATGACCAACTTCGATAAGAACCTGCCCAACGAGAAGGTGCTGCCC
AAGCACAGCCTGCTGTACGAGTACTTCACCGTGTATAACGAGCTGACCAAAGTGAAATACGTGACCGAGG
GAATGAGAAAGCCCGCCTTCCTGAGCGGCGAGCAGAAAAAGGCCATCGTGGACCTGCTGTTCAAGACCAA
CCGGAAAGTGACCGTGAAGCAGCTGAAAGAGGACTACTTCAAGAAAATCGAGTGCTTCGACTCCGTGGAA
ATCTCCGGCGTGGAAGATCGGTTCAACGCCTCCCTGGGCACATACCACGATCTGCTGAAAATTATCAAGG
ACAAGGACTTCCTGGACAATGAGGAAAACGAGGACATTCTGGAAGATATCGTGCTGACCCTGACACTGTT
TGAGGACAGAGAGATGATCGAGGAACGGCTGAAAACCTATGCCCACCTGTTCGACGACAAAGTGATGAAG
CAGCTGAAGCGGCGGAGATACACCGGCTGGGGCAGGCTGAGCCGGAAGCTGATCAACGGCATCCGGGACA
AGCAGTCCGGCAAGACAATCCTGGATTTCCTGAAGTCCGACGGCTTCGCCAACAGAAACTTCATGCAGCT
GATCCACGACGACAGCCTGACCTTTAAAGAGGACATCCAGAAAGCCCAGGTGTCCGGCCAGGGCGATAGC
CTGCACGAGCACATTGCCAATCTGGCCGGCAGCCCCGCCATTAAGAAGGGCATCCTGCAGACAGTGAAGG
TGGTGGACGAGCTCGTGAAAGTGATGGGCCGGCACAAGCCCGAGAACATCGTGATCGAAATGGCCAGAGA
GAACCAGACCACCCAGAAGGGACAGAAGAACAGCCGCGAGAGAATGAAGCGGATCGAAGAGGGCATCAAA
GAGCTGGGCAGCCAGATCCTGAAAGAACACCCCGTGGAAAACACCCAGCTGCAGAACGAGAAGCTGTACC
TGTACTACCTGCAGAATGGGCGGGATATGTACGTGGACCAGGAACTGGACATCAACCGGCTGTCCGACTA
CGATGTGGACCATATCGTGCCTCAGAGCTTTCTGAAGGACGACTCCATCGACAACAAGGTGCTGACCAGA
AGCGACAAGAACCGGGGCAAGAGCGACAACGTGCCCTCCGAAGAGGTCGTGAAGAAGATGAAGAACTACT
GGCGGCAGCTGCTGAACGCCAAGCTGATTACCCAGAGAAAGTTCGACAATCTGACCAAGGCCGAGAGAGG
CGGCCTGAGCGAACTGGATAAGGCCGGCTTCATCAAGAGACAGCTGGTGGAAACCCGGCAGATCACAAAG
CACGTGGCACAGATCCTGGACTCCCGGATGAACACTAAGTACGACGAGAATGACAAGCTGATCCGGGAAG
TGAAAGTGATCACCCTGAAGTCCAAGCTGGTGTCCGATTTCCGGAAGGATTTCCAGTTTTACAAAGTGCG
CGAGATCAACAACTACCACCACGCCCACGACGCCTACCTGAACGCCGTCGTGGGAACCGCCCTGATCAAA
AAGTACCCTAAGCTGGAAAGCGAGTTCGTGTACGGCGACTACAAGGTGTACGACGTGCGGAAGATGATCG
CCAAGAGCGAGCAGGAAATCGGCAAGGCTACCGCCAAGTACTTCTTCTACAGCAACATCATGAACTTTTT
CAAGACCGAGATTACCCTGGCCAACGGCGAGATCCGGAAGCGGCCTCTGATCGAGACAAACGGCGAAACC
GGGGAGATCGTGTGGGATAAGGGCCGGGATTTTGCCACCGTGCGGAAAGTGCTGAGCATGCCCCAAGTGA
ATATCGTGAAAAAGACCGAGGTGCAGACAGGCGGCTTCAGCAAAGAGTCTATCCTGCCCAAGAGGAACAG
CGATAAGCTGATCGCCAGAAAGAAGGACTGGGACCCTAAGAAGTACGGCGGCTTCGACAGCCCCACCGTG
GCCTATTCTGTGCTGGTGGTGGCCAAAGTGGAAAAGGGCAAGTCCAAGAAACTGAAGAGTGTGAAAGAGC
TGCTGGGGATCACCATCATGGAAAGAAGCAGCTTCGAGAAGAATCCCATCGACTTTCTGGAAGCCAAGGG
CTACAAAGAAGTGAAAAAGGACCTGATCATCAAGCTGCCTAAGTACTCCCTGTTCGAGCTGGAAAACGGC
CGGAAGAGAATGCTGGCCTCTGCCGGCGAACTGCAGAAGGGAAACGAACTGGCCCTGCCCTCCAAATATG
TGAACTTCCTGTACCTGGCCAGCCACTATGAGAAGCTGAAGGGCTCCCCCGAGGATAATGAGCAGAAACA
GCTGTTTGTGGAACAGCACAAGCACTACCTGGACGAGATCATCGAGCAGATCAGCGAGTTCTCCAAGAGA
GTGATCCTGGCCGACGCTAATCTGGACAAAGTGCTGTCCGCCTACAACAAGCACCGGGATAAGCCCATCA
GAGAGCAGGCCGAGAATATCATCCACCTGTTTACCCTGACCAATCTGGGAGCCCCTGCCGCCTTCAAGTA
CTTTGACACCACCATCGACCGGAAGAGGTACACCAGCACCAAAGAGGTGCTGGACGCCACCCTGATCCAC
CAGAGCATCACCGGCCTGTACGAGACACGGATCGACCTGTCTCAGCTGGGAGGCGACAAAAGGCCGGCGG
CCACGAAAAAGGCCGGCCAGGCAAAAAAGAAAAAGGAATTCGGCAGTGGAGAGGGCAGAGGAAGTCTGCT
AACATGCGGTGACGTCGAGGAGAATCCTGGCCCAATGACCGAGTACAAGCCCACGGTGCGCCTCGCCACC
CGCGACGACGTCCCCAGGGCCGTACGCACCCTCGCCGCCGCGTTCGCCGACTACCCCGCCACGCGCCACA
CCGTCGATCCGGACCGCCACATCGAGCGGGTCACCGAGCTGCAAGAACTCTTCCTCACGCGCGTCGGGCT
CGACATCGGCAAGGTGTGGGTCGCGGACGACGGCGCCGCGGTGGCGGTCTGGACCACGCCGGAGAGCGTC
GAAGCGGGGGCGGTGTTCGCCGAGATCGGCCCGCGCATGGCCGAGTTGAGCGGTTCCCGGCTGGCCGCGC
AGCAACAGATGGAAGGCCTCCTGGCGCCGCACCGGCCCAAGGAGCCCGCGTGGTTCCTGGCCACCGTCGG
CGTCTCGCCCGACCACCAGGGCAAGGGTCTGGGCAGCGCCGTCGTGCTCCCCGGAGTGGAGGCGGCCGAG
CGCGCCGGGGTGCCCGCCTTCCTGGAGACCTCCGCGCCCCACAACCTCCCCTTCTACGAGCGGCTCGGCT
TCACCGTCACCGCCGACGTCGAGGTGCCCGAAGGACCGCGCACCTGGTGCATGACCCGCAAGCCCGGTGC
CTGAGAATTCTAACTAGAGCTCGCTGATCAGCCTCGACTGTGCCTTCTAGTTGCCAGCCATCTGTTGTTT
GCCCCTCCCCCGTGCCTTCCTTGACCCTGGAAGGTGCCACTCCCACTGTCCTTTCCTAATAAAATGAGGA
AATTGCATCGCATTGTCTGAGTAGGTGTCATTCTATTCTGGGGGGTGGGGTGGGGCAGGACAGCAAGGGG
GAGGATTGGGAAGAGAATAGCAGGCATGCTGGGGAGCGGCCGCAGGAACCCCTAGTGATGGAGTTGGCCA
CTCCCTCTCTGCGCGCTCGCTCGCTCACTGAGGCCGGGCGACCAAAGGTCGCCCGACGCCCGGGCTTTGC
CCGGGCGGCCTCAGTGAGCGAGCGAGCGCGCAGCTGCCTGCAGGGGCGCCTGATGCGGTATTTTCTCCTT
ACGCATCTGTGCGGTATTTCACACCGCATA
[95 nt withheld, positions 6611-6705]
T
[46 nt withheld, positions 6707-6752]
C
[141 nt withheld, positions 6754-6894]
CCTTTGACGTTGGAGTCCACGTTCTTT
[37 nt withheld, positions 6922-6958]
ACTCTATCTCGGGCTATTCTTTTGATTTATAAGGGATTTTGCCGATTTCGGTCTATTGGTTAAAAAATGA
GCTGATTTAACAAAAATTTAACGCGAATTTTAACAAAATATTAACGTTTACAATTTTATGGTGCACTCTC
AGTACAATCTGCTCTGATGCCGCATAGTTAAGCCAGCCCCGACACCCGCCAACACCCGCTGACGCGCCCT
GACGGGCTTGTCTGCTCCCGGCATCCGCTTACAGACAAGCTGTGACCGTCTCCGGGAGCTGCATGTGTCA
GAGGTTTTCACCGTCATCACCGAAACGCGCGAGACGAAAGGGCCTCGTGATACGCCTATTTTTATAGGTT
AATGTCATGATAATAATGGTTTCTTAGACGTCAGGTGGCACTTTTCGGGGAAATGTGCGCGGAACCCCTA
TTTGTTTATTTTTCTAAATACATTCAAATATGTATCCGCTCATGAGACAATAACCCTGATAAATGCTTCA
ATAATATTGAAAAAGGAAGAGTATGAGTATTCAACATTTCCGTGTCGCCCTTATTCCCTTTTTTGCGGCA
TTTTGCCTTCCTGTTTTTGCTCACCCAGAAACGCTGGTGAAAGTAAAAGATGCTGAAGATCAGTTGGGTG
CACGAGTGGGTTACATCGAACTGGATCTCAACAGCGGTAAGATCCTTGAGAGTTTTCGCCCCGAAGAACG
TTTTCCAATGATGAGCACTTTTAAAGTTCTGCTATGTGGCGCGGTATTATCCCGTATTGACGCCGGGCAA
GAGCAACTCGGTCGCCGCATACACTATTCTCAGAATGACTTGGTTGAGTACTCACCAGTCACAGAAAAGC
ATCTTACGGATGGCATGACAGTAAGAGAATTATGCAGTGCTGCCATAACCATGAGTGATAACACTGCGGC
CAACTTACTTCTGACAACGATCGGAGGACCGAAGGAGCTAACCGCTTTTTTGCACAACATGGGGGATCAT
GTAACTCGCCTTGATCGTTGGGAACCGGAGCTGAATGAAGCCATACCAAACGACGAGCGTGACACCACGA
TGCCTGTAGCAATGGCAACAACGTTGCGCAAACTATTAACTGGCGAACTACTTACTCTAGCTTCCCGGCA
ACAATTAATAGACTGGATGGAGGCGGATAAAGTTGCAGGACCACTTCTGCGCTCGGCCCTTCCGGCTGGC
TGGTTTATTGCTGATAAATCTGGAGCCGGTGAGCGTGGAAGCCGCGGTATCATTGCAGCACTGGGGCCAG
ATGGTAAGCCCTCCCGTATCGTAGTTATCTACACGACGGGGAGTCAGGCAACTATGGATGAACGAAATAG
ACAGATCGCTGAGATAGGTGCCTCACTGATTAAGCATTGGTAACTGTCAGACCAAGTTTACTCATATATA
CTTTAGATTGATTTAAAACTTCATTTTTAATTTAAAAGGATCTAGGTGAAGATCCTTTTTGATAATCTCA
TGACCAAAATCCCTTAACGTGAGTTTTCGTTCCACTGAGCGTCAGACCCCGTAGAAAAGATCAAAGGATC
TTCTTGAGATCCTTTTTTTCTGCGCGTAATCTGCTGCTTGCAAACAAAAAAACCACCGCTACCAGCGGTG
GTTTGTTTGCCGGATCAAGAGCTACCAACTCTTTTTCCGAAGGTAACTGGCTTCAGCAGAGCGCAGATAC
CAAATACTGTTCTTCTAGTGTAGCCGTAGTTAGGCCACCACTTCAAGAACTCTGTAGCACCGCCTACATA
CCTCGCTCTGCTAATCCTGTTACCAGTGGCTGCTGCCAGTGGCGATAAGTCGTGTCTTACCGGGTTGGAC
TCAAGACGATAGTTACCGGATAAGGCGCAGCGGTCGGGCTGAACGGGGGGTTCGTGCACACAGCCCAGCT
TGGAGCGAACGACCTACACCGAACTGAGATACCTACAGCGTGAGCTATGAGAAAGCGCCACGCTTCCCGA
AGGGAGAAAGGCGGACAGGTATCCGGTAAGCGGCAGGGTCGGAACAGGAGAGCGCACGAGGGAGCTTCCA
GGGGGAAACGCCTGGTATCTTTATAGTCCTGTCGGGTTTCGCCACCTCTGACTTGAGCGTCGATTTTTGT
GATGCTCGTCAGGGGGGCGGAGCCTATGGAAAAACGCCAGCAACGCGGCCTTTTTACGGTTCCTGGCCTT
TTGCTGGCCTTTTGCTCACATGT
